Addgene plasmid #58079: tdTomato-CD151-7
Purpose: Localization: Tetraspanin/Membrane, Excitation: 554, Emission: 581
Depositing lab: Michael Davidson. Depositing organization: Florida State University, Tallahassee.
Backbone
  Vector backbone: tdTomato
  Backbone size w/o insert (bp): 4750
  Vector type: Mammalian Expression
  Selectable markers: Neomycin (select with G418)
Growth in bacteria
  Bacterial resistance: Kanamycin, 50 μg/mL
  Growth temperature: 37°C
  Growth strain: DH5alpha
  Copy number: High Copy
Gene/Insert
  Gene/Insert name: CD151 (alt name: NM_001039490.1)
  Species: H. sapiens (human)
  Entrez Gene: CD151 (a.k.a. EBS7, GP27, MER2, PETA-3, RAPH, SFA1, TSPAN24)
  Promoter: CMV
  Tag / fusion protein: tdTomato (N terminal on insert)
  Cloning method: Unknown
  Sequencing primers: 5′ CMV-F; 3′ SV40pA-R
Terms and licenses: Academic/Nonprofit Terms; Industry Terms: Not Available to Industry
Depositor comments: . Excitation = 554; Emission = 581
How to cite: tdTomato-CD151-7 was a gift from Michael Davidson (Addgene plasmid # 58079 ; http://n2t.net/addgene:58079 ; RRID:Addgene_58079)
