[The description below was written by a language model from this plasmid's Addgene catalogue record and pLannotate feature annotations shown in this document.]
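Description:
tdTomato-CD151-7 is a mammalian expression plasmid that produces human CD151, a tetraspanin family membrane protein also known as TSPAN24, fused at its N-terminus to the orange-red fluorescent protein tdTomato. It is built on a tdTomato "C-type" cloning backbone, and the full sequenced record is about 6.2 kb. Expression is driven by the human cytomegalovirus immediate early enhancer and promoter. The tdTomato coding sequence comes first, followed after a short gap of about 21 nucleotides (consistent with a seven-residue linker, which the "-7" in the name may denote, though the record does not say so) by the CD151 open reading frame. Remnants of the multiple cloning site and an SV40 polyadenylation signal terminate the transcript. The small large T antigen fragment annotated just upstream of the poly(A) signal is simply part of that SV40-derived terminator region.

The plasmid replicates in E. coli at high copy from a ColE1/pUC-type origin and also carries an f1 phage origin. A single Tn5 aminoglycoside phosphotransferase gene (NeoR/KanR) provides selection in both hosts. A bacterial bla-type promoter drives it for kanamycin resistance in bacteria. An adjacent SV40 enhancer/early promoter, paired with an HSV TK polyadenylation signal, drives it in mammalian cells to allow G418 selection of stable lines. The short ble and bGH poly(A) fragments appear to be incidental backbone annotations rather than functional elements.

The construct serves as a fluorescent localization marker for live or fixed cell imaging, labelling CD151-containing tetraspanin membrane domains. tdTomato is a bright tandem-dimer fluorophore, with excitation recorded at 554 nm and emission at 581 nm.
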