Features (pLannotate 1.2.2; 15 found; start..end, strand, type, name):
     52..355     +  enhancer       CMV enhancer: human cytomegalovirus immediate early enhancer
    356..559     +  promoter       CMV promoter: human cytomegalovirus (CMV) immediate early promoter
    604..2031    +  CDS            tdTomato: tdTomato is a basic (constitutively fluorescent) orange fluorescent protein published in 2004, derived from Discosoma sp.. It is reported to be a somewhat slowly-maturing tandem dimer with low acid sensitivity.
   2053..2811    +  CDS            CD151: CD151_HUMAN - Also known as TSPAN24. Experimental evidence at protein level: Swiss-Prot protein existence level 1. (Microbial infection) Plays a role in human papillomavirus 16/HPV-16 endocytosis upon binding to cell surface receptor. From Homo sapiens (Human).
   2815..2851    +  misc_feature   MCS (fragment): multiple cloning site
   2868..2952    +  CDS            large T antigen (fragment): large T antigen from SV40 (simian virus 40)
   2975..3096    +  polyA_signal   SV40 poly(A) signal: SV40 polyadenylation signal
   3130..3558    -  rep_origin     f1 ori (sequence partly withheld): f1 bacteriophage origin of replication; arrow indicates direction of (+) strand synthesis
   3585..3689    +  promoter       AmpR promoter: bla
   3691..4048    +  promoter       SV40 promoter: SV40 enhancer and early promoter
   4083..4877    +  CDS            NeoR/KanR: aminoglycoside phosphotransferase from Tn5; aph(3')-II (or nptII); confers resistance to neomycin, kanamycin, and G418 (Geneticin®)
   4898..5050    +  CDS            ble (fragment): BLE_KLEPN - Experimental evidence at protein level: Swiss-Prot protein existence level 1. Binding protein with a strong affinity to the bleomycin family of antibiotics. Binds to CL990; an antimitotic-antibiotic compound. From Klebsiella pneumoniae.
   5109..5156    +  polyA_signal   HSV TK poly(A) signal: herpes simplex virus thymidine kinase polyadenylation signal (Cole and Stacy, 1985)
   5247..5263    -  polyA_signal   bGH poly(A) signal (fragment): bovine growth hormone polyadenylation signal
   5485..6073    +  rep_origin     ori: high-copy-number ColE1/pMB1/pBR322/pUC origin of replication
>Addgene plasmid #58079 | tdTomato-CD151-7 | addgene full sequence | sequence record 210917 | Addgene NGS Result
ATAGTAATCAATTACGGGGTCATTAGTTCATAGCCCATATATGGAGTTCCGCGTTACATAACTTACGGTA
AATGGCCCGCCTGGCTGACCGCCCAACGACCCCCGCCCATTGACGTCAATAATGACGTATGTTCCCATAG
TAACGCCAATAGGGACTTTCCATTGACGTCAATGGGTGGAGTATTTACGGTAAACTGCCCACTTGGCAGT
ACATCAAGTGTATCATATGCCAAGTACGCCCCCTATTGACGTCAATGACGGTAAATGGCCCGCCTGGCAT
TATGCCCAGTACATGACCTTATGGGACTTTCCTACTTGGCAGTACATCTACGTATTAGTCATCGCTATTA
CCATGGTGATGCGGTTTTGGCAGTACATCAATGGGCGTGGATAGCGGTTTGACTCACGGGGATTTCCAAG
TCTCCACCCCATTGACGTCAATGGGAGTTTGTTTTGGCACCAAAATCAACGGGACTTTCCAAAATGTCGT
AACAACTCCGCCCCATTGACGCAAATGGGCGGTAGGCGTGTACGGTGGGAGGTCTATATAAGCAGAGCTG
GTTTAGTGAACCGTCAGATCCGCTAGCGCTACCGGTCGCCACCATGGTGAGCAAGGGCGAGGAGGTCATC
AAAGAGTTCATGCGCTTCAAGGTGCGCATGGAGGGCTCCATGAACGGCCACGAGTTCGAGATCGAGGGCG
AGGGCGAGGGCCGCCCCTACGAGGGCACCCAGACCGCCAAGCTGAAGGTGACCAAGGGCGGCCCCCTGCC
CTTCGCCTGGGACATCCTGTCCCCCCAGTTCATGTACGGCTCCAAGGCGTACGTGAAGCACCCCGCCGAC
ATCCCCGATTACAAGAAGCTGTCCTTCCCCGAGGGCTTCAAGTGGGAGCGCGTGATGAACTTCGAGGACG
GCGGTCTGGTGACCGTGACCCAGGACTCCTCCCTGCAGGACGGCACGCTGATCTACAAGGTGAAGATGCG
CGGCACCAACTTCCCCCCCGACGGCCCCGTAATGCAGAAGAAGACCATGGGCTGGGAGGCCTCCACCGAG
CGCCTGTACCCCCGCGACGGCGTGCTGAAGGGCGAGATCCACCAGGCCCTGAAGCTGAAGGACGGCGGCC
ACTACCTGGTGGAGTTCAAGACCATCTACATGGCCAAGAAGCCCGTGCAACTGCCCGGCTACTACTACGT
GGACACCAAGCTGGACATCACCTCCCACAACGAGGACTACACCATCGTGGAACAGTACGAGCGCTCCGAG
GGCCGCCACCACCTGTTCCTGGGGCATGGCACCGGCAGCACCGGCAGCGGCAGCTCCGGCACCGCCTCCT
CCGAGGACAACAACATGGCCGTCATCAAAGAGTTCATGCGCTTCAAGGTGCGCATGGAGGGCTCCATGAA
CGGCCACGAGTTCGAGATCGAGGGCGAGGGCGAGGGCCGCCCCTACGAGGGCACCCAGACCGCCAAGCTG
AAGGTGACCAAGGGCGGCCCCCTGCCCTTCGCCTGGGACATCCTGTCCCCCCAGTTCATGTACGGCTCCA
AGGCGTACGTGAAGCACCCCGCCGACATCCCCGATTACAAGAAGCTGTCCTTCCCCGAGGGCTTCAAGTG
GGAGCGCGTGATGAACTTCGAGGACGGCGGTCTGGTGACCGTGACCCAGGACTCCTCCCTGCAGGACGGC
ACGCTGATCTACAAGGTGAAGATGCGCGGCACCAACTTCCCCCCCGACGGCCCCGTAATGCAGAAGAAGA
CCATGGGCTGGGAGGCCTCCACCGAGCGCCTGTACCCCCGCGACGGCGTGCTGAAGGGCGAGATCCACCA
GGCCCTGAAGCTAAAGGACGGCGGCCACTACCTGGTGGAGTTCAAGACCATCTACATGGCCAAGAAGCCC
GTGCAACTGCCCGGCTACTACTACGTGGACACCAAGCTGGACATCACCTCCCACAACGAGGACTACACCA
TCGTGGAACAGTACGAGCGCTCCGAGGGCCGCCACCACCTGTTCCTGTACGGCATGGACGAGCTGTACAA
GTCCGGACTCAGATCTGGCGGTATGGGTGAGTTCAACGAGAAGAAGACAACATGTGGCACCGTTTGCCTC
AAGTACCTGCTGTTTACCTACAATTGCTGCTTCTGGCTGGCTGGCCTGGCTGTCATGGCAGTGGGCATCT
GGACGCTGGCCCTCAAGAGTGACTACATCAGCCTGCTGGCCTCAGGCACCTACCTGGCCACAGCCTACAT
CCTGGTGGTGGCGGGCACTGTCGTCATGGTGACTGGGGTCTTGGGCTGCTGCGCCACCTTCAAGGAGCGT
CGGAACCTGCTGCGCCTGTACTTCATCCTGCTCCTCATCATCTTTCTGCTGGAGATCATCGCTGGTATCC
TCGCCTACGCCTACTACCAGCAGCTGAACACGGAGCTCAAGGAGAACCTGAAGGACACCATGACCAAGCG
CTACCACCAGCCGGGCCATGAGGCTGTGACCAGCGCTGTGGACCAGCTGCAGCAGGAGTTCCACTGCTGT
GGCAGCAACAACTCACAGGACTGGCGAGACAGTGAGTGGATCCGCTCACAGGAGGCCGGTGGCCGTGTGG
TCCCAGACAGCTGCTGCAAGACGGTGGTGGCTCTTTGTGGACAGCGAGACCATGCCTCCAACATCTACAA
GGTGGAGGGCGGCTGCATCACCAAGTTGGAGACCTTCATCCAGGAGCACCTGAGGGTCATTGGGGCTGTG
GGGATCGGCATTGCCTGTGTGCAGGTCTTTGGCATGATCTTCACGTGCTGCCTGTACAGGAGTCTCAAGC
TGGAGCACTACTGAGAATTCTGCAGTCGACGGTACCGCGGGCCCGGGATCCACCGGATCTAGATAACTGA
TCATAATCAGCCATACCACATTTGTAGAGGTTTTACTTGCTTTAAAAAACCTCCCACACCTCCCCCTGAA
CCTGAAACATAAAATGAATGCAATTGTTGTTGTTAACTTGTTTATTGCAGCTTATAATGGTTACAAATAA
AGCAATAGCATCACAAATTTCACAAATAAAGCATTTTTTTCACTGCATTCTAGTTGTGGTTTGTCCAAAC
TCATCAATGTATCTTAACGCGTAAATTGTAAGCGTTAATATTTTGTTAAAATTCGCGTTAAATTTTTGTT
AAATCAGCTCATTTTTTAACCAATAGGCCGAAATCGGCAAAATCCCTTATAAATCAAAAGAATAGACCGA
GATAGGGT
[37 nt withheld, positions 3229-3265]
AAAGAACGTGGACTCCAACGTCAAAGG
[49 nt withheld, positions 3293-3341]
T
[91 nt withheld, positions 3343-3433]
G
[124 nt withheld, positions 3435-3558]
CAGGTGGCACTTTTCGGGGAAATGTGCGCGGAACCCCTATTTGTTTATTTTTCTAAATACATTCAAATAT
GTATCCGCTCATGAGACAATAACCCTGATAAATGCTTCAATAATATTGAAAAAGGAAGAGTCCTGAGGCG
GAAAGAACCAGCTGTGGAATGTGTGTCAGTTAGGGTGTGGAAAGTCCCCAGGCTCCCCAGCAGGCAGAAG
TATGCAAAGCATGCATCTCAATTAGTCAGCAACCAGGTGTGGAAAGTCCCCAGGCTCCCCAGCAGGCAGA
AGTATGCAAAGCATGCATCTCAATTAGTCAGCAACCATAGTCCCGCCCCTAACTCCGCCCATCCCGCCCC
TAACTCCGCCCAGTTCCGCCCATTCTCCGCCCCATGGCTGACTAATTTTTTTTATTTATGCAGAGGCCGA
GGCCGCCTCGGCCTCTGAGCTATTCCAGAAGTAGTGAGGAGGCTTTTTTGGAGGCCTAGGCTTTTGCAAA
GATCGATCAAGAGACAGGATGAGGATCGTTTCGCATGATTGAACAAGATGGATTGCACGCAGGTTCTCCG
GCCGCTTGGGTGGAGAGGCTATTCGGCTATGACTGGGCACAACAGACAATCGGCTGCTCTGATGCCGCCG
TGTTCCGGCTGTCAGCGCAGGGGCGCCCGGTTCTTTTTGTCAAGACCGACCTGTCCGGTGCCCTGAATGA
ACTGCAAGACGAGGCAGCGCGGCTATCGTGGCTGGCCACGACGGGCGTTCCTTGCGCAGCTGTGCTCGAC
GTTGTCACTGAAGCGGGAAGGGACTGGCTGCTATTGGGCGAAGTGCCGGGGCAGGATCTCCTGTCATCTC
ACCTTGCTCCTGCCGAGAAAGTATCCATCATGGCTGATGCAATGCGGCGGCTGCATACGCTTGATCCGGC
TACCTGCCCATTCGACCACCAAGCGAAACATCGCATCGAGCGAGCACGTACTCGGATGGAAGCCGGTCTT
GTCGATCAGGATGATCTGGACGAAGAGCATCAGGGGCTCGCGCCAGCCGAACTGTTCGCCAGGCTCAAGG
CGAGCATGCCCGACGGCGAGGATCTCGTCGTGACCCATGGCGATGCCTGCTTGCCGAATATCATGGTGGA
AAATGGCCGCTTTTCTGGATTCATCGACTGTGGCCGGCTGGGTGTGGCGGACCGCTATCAGGACATAGCG
TTGGCTACCCGTGATATTGCTGAAGAGCTTGGCGGCGAATGGGCTGACCGCTTCCTCGTGCTTTACGGTA
TCGCCGCTCCCGATTCGCAGCGCATCGCCTTCTATCGCCTTCTTGACGAGTTCTTCTGAGCGGGACTCTG
GGGTTCGAAATGACCGACCAAGCGACGCCCAACCTGCCATCACGAGATTTCGATTCCACCGCCGCCTTCT
ATGAAAGGTTGGGCTTCGGAATCGTTTTCCGGGACGCCGGCTGGATGATCCTCCAGCGCGGGGATCTCAT
GCTGGAGTTCTTCGCCCACCCTAGGGGGAGGCTAACTGAAACACGGAAGGAGACAATACCGGAAGGAACC
CGCGCTATGACGGCAATAAAAAGACAGAATAAAACGCACGGTGTTGGGTCGTTTGTTCATAAACGCGGGG
TTCGGTCCCAGGGCTGGCACTCTGTCGATACCCCACCGAGACCCCATTGGGGCCAATACGCCCGCGTTTC
TTCCTTTTCCCCACCCCACCCCCCAAGTTCGGGTGAAGGCCCAGGGCTCGCAGCCAACGTCGGGGCGGCA
GGCCCTGCCATAGCCTCAGGTTACTCATATATACTTTAGATTGATTTAAAACTTCATTTTTAATTTAAAA
GGATCTAGGTGAAGATCCTTTTTGATAATCTCATGACCAAAATCCCTTAACGTGAGTTTTCGTTCCACTG
AGCGTCAGACCCCGTAGAAAAGATCAAAGGATCTTCTTGAGATCCTTTTTTTCTGCGCGTAATCTGCTGC
TTGCAAACAAAAAAACCACCGCTACCAGCGGTGGTTTGTTTGCCGGATCAAGAGCTACCAACTCTTTTTC
CGAAGGTAACTGGCTTCAGCAGAGCGCAGATACCAAATACTGTTCTTCTAGTGTAGCCGTAGTTAGGCCA
CCACTTCAAGAACTCTGTAGCACCGCCTACATACCTCGCTCTGCTAATCCTGTTACCAGTGGCTGCTGCC
AGTGGCGATAAGTCGTGTCTTACCGGGTTGGACTCAAGACGATAGTTACCGGATAAGGCGCAGCGGTCGG
GCTGAACGGGGGGTTCGTGCACACAGCCCAGCTTGGAGCGAACGACCTACACCGAACTGAGATACCTACA
GCGTGAGCTATGAGAAAGCGCCACGCTTCCCGAAGGGAGAAAGGCGGACAGGTATCCGGTAAGCGGCAGG
GTCGGAACAGGAGAGCGCACGAGGGAGCTTCCAGGGGGAAACGCCTGGTATCTTTATAGTCCTGTCGGGT
TTCGCCACCTCTGACTTGAGCGTCGATTTTTGTGATGCTCGTCAGGGGGGCGGAGCCTATGGAAAAACGC
CAGCAACGCGGCCTTTTTACGGTTCCTGGCCTTTTGCTGGCCTTTTGCTCACATGTTCTTTCCTGCGTTA
TCCCCTGATTCTGTGGATAACCGTATTACCGCCATGCATTAGTTATTA
