>Addgene plasmid #58079 | tdTomato-CD151-7 | depositor partial sequence | sequence record 89216 | insert sequence
ACGTCAGATCCGCTAGCGCTACCGGTCGCCACCATGGTGAGCAAGGGCGAGGAGGTCATCAAAGAGTTCA
TGCGCTTCAAGGTGCGCATGGAGGGCTCCATGAACGGCCACGAGTTCGAGATCGAGGGCGAGGGCGAGGG
CCGCCCCTACGAGGGCACCCAGACCGCCAAGCTGAAGGTGACCAAGGGCGGCCCCCTGCCCTTCGCCTGG
GACATCCTGTCCCCCCAGTTCATGTACGGCTCCAAGGCGTACGTGAAGCACCCCGCCGACATCCCCGATT
ACAAGAAGCTGTCCTTCCCCGAGGGCTTCAAGTGGGAGCGCGTGATGAACTTCGAGGACGGCGGTCTGGT
GACCGTGACCCAGGACTCCTCCCTGCAGGACGGCACGCTGATCTACAAGGTGAAGATGCGCGGCACCAAC
TTCCCCCCCGACGGCCCCGTAATGCAGAAGAAGACCATGGGCTGGGAGGCCTCCACCGAGCGCCTGTACC
CCCGCGACGGCGTGCTGAAGGGCGAGATCCACCAGGCCCTGAAGCTGAAGGACGGCGGCCACTACCTGGT
GGAGTTCAAGACCATCTACATGGCCAAGAAGCCCGTGCAACTGCCCGGCTACTACTACGTGGACACCAAG
CTGGACATCACCTCCCACAACGAGGACTACACCATCGTGGAACAGTACGAGCGCTCCGAGGGCCGCCACC
ACCTGTTCCTGGGGCATGGCACCGGCAGCACCGGCAGCGGCAGCTCCGGCACCGCCTCCTCCGAGGACAA
CAACATGGCCGTCATCAAAGAGTTCATGCGCTTCAAGGTGCGCATGGAGGGCTCCATGAACGGCCACGAG
TTCGAGATCGAGGGCGAGGGCGAGGGCCGCCCCTACGAGGGCACCCAGACCGCCAAGCTGAAGGTGACCA
AGGGCGGCCCCCTGCCCTTCGCCTGGGACATCCTGTCCCCCCAGTTCATGTACGGCTCCAAGGCGTACGT
GAAGCACCCCGCCGACATCCCCGATTACAAGAAGCTGTCCTTCCCCGAGGGCTTCAAGTGGGAGCGCGTG
ATGAACTTCGAGGACGGCGGTCTGGTGACCGTGACCCAGGACTCCTCCCTGCAGGACGGCACGCTGATCT
ACAAGGTGAAGATGCGCGGCACCAACTTCCCCCCCGACGGCCCCGTAATGCAGAAGAAGACCATGGGCTG
GGAGGCCTCCACCGAGCGCCTGTACCCCCGCGACGGCGTGCTGAAGGGCGAGATCCACCAGGCCCTGAAG
CTGAAGGACGGCGGCCACTACCTGGTGGAGTTCAAGACCATCTACATGGCCAAGAAGCCCGTGCAACTGC
CCGGCTACTACTACGTGGACACCAAGCTGGACATCACCTCCCACAACGAGGACTACACCATCGTGGAACA
GTACGAGCGCTCCGAGGGCCGCCACCACCTGTTCCTGTACGGCATGGACGAGCTGTACAAGTCCGGACTC
AGATCTGGCGGTATGGGTGAGTTCAACGAGAAGAAGACAACATGTGGCACCGTTTGCCTCAAGTACCTGC
TGTTTACCTACAATTGCTGCTTCTGGCTGGCTGGCCTGGCTGTCATGGCAGTGGGCATCTGGACGCTGGC
CCTCAAGAGTGACTACATCAGCCTGCTGGCCTCAGGCACCTACCTGGCCACAGCCTACATCCTGGTGGTG
GCGGGCACTGTCGTCATGGTGACTGGGGTCTTGGGCTGCTGCGCCACCTTCAAGGAGCGTCGGAACCTGC
TGCGCCTGTACTTCATCCTGCTCCTCATCATCTTTCTGCTGGAGATCATCGCTGGTATCCTCGCCTACGC
CTACTACCAGCAGCTGAACACGGAGCTCAAGGAGAACCTGAAGGACACCATGACCAAGCGCTACCACCAG
CCGGGCCATGAGGCTGTGACCAGCGCTGTGGACCAGCTGCAGCAGGAGTTCCACTGCTGTGGCAGCAACA
ACTCACAGGACTGGCGAGACAGTGAGTGGATCCGCTCACAGGAGGCCGGTGGCCGTGTGGTCCCAGACAG
CTGCTGCAAGACGGTGGTGGCTCTTTGTGGACAGCGAGACCATGCCTCCAACATCTACAAGGTGGAGGGC
GGCTGCATCACCAAGTTGGAGACCTTCATCCAGGAGCACCTGAGGGTCATTGGGGCTGTGGGGATCGGCA
TTGCCTGTGTGCAGGTCTTTGGCATGATCTTCACGTGCTGCCTGTACAGGAGTCTCAAGCTGGAGCACTA
CTGAGAATTCTGCAGTCGACGGTACCGCGGGCCCGGGATCCACCGGATCTAGATAACTGATCATAATCAG
CCATACCACATT
